Addgene plasmid #159053: pMSR:MSMEG_0339:Dendra
Purpose: T7 expression of C-term fluorescent fusion in E. coli
Depositing lab: Keith Derbyshire & Joseph Wade. Depositing organization: Wadsworth Center, New York State Department of Health. Publication: A Mycobacterial Systems Resource for the Research Community. Judd JA, Canestrari J, Clark R, Joseph A, Lapierre P, Lasek-Nesselquist E, Mir M, Palumbo M, Smith C, Stone M, Upadhyay A, Wirth SE, Dedrick RM, Meier CG, Russell DA, Dills A, Dove E, Kester J, Wolf ID, Zhu J, Rubin ER, Fortune S, Hatfull GF, Gray TA, Wade JT, Derbyshire KM. mBio. 2021 Mar 2;12(2). pii: mBio.02401-20. doi: 10.1128/mBio.02401-20. PubMed 33653882.
Backbone
  Vector backbone: pMSR:Dendra
  Vector type: Bacterial Expression ; Integrating Mycobacterial Expression Vector attL5
Growth in bacteria
  Bacterial resistance: Apramycin, 25 μg/mL
  Growth temperature: 37°C
  Growth strain: DH5alpha
  Copy number: High Copy
Gene/Insert
  Gene/Insert name: MSMEG_0339
  Species: M. smegmatis
  Promoter: pmycTetO
  Tag / fusion protein: Gly-Ala Linker/Dendra2/1x Flag Tag (C terminal on insert)
  Cloning method: Ligation Independent Cloning
  Sequencing primers: 5′ TGATAGAGTTTGTCCTCCCTATCAG; 3′ TCCATATGCACCTTGACACG
Terms and licenses: Academic/Nonprofit Terms; Industry Terms: Not Available to Industry
Depositor comments: NCBI reference sequence: CP000480.1. 5' cloning site: Ase1, destroyed during cloning. 3' cloning site: HindIII, not destroyed during cloning
How to cite: pMSR:MSMEG_0339:Dendra was a gift from Keith Derbyshire & Joseph Wade (Addgene plasmid # 159053 ; http://n2t.net/addgene:159053 ; RRID:Addgene_159053)
