[The description below was written by a language model from this plasmid's Addgene catalogue record and pLannotate feature annotations shown in this document.]
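Description:
pMSR:MSMEG_0339:Dendra is a 5.9 kb shuttle plasmid from a mycobacterial systems resource, built on the pMSR:Dendra backbone and catalogued both as a bacterial expression vector and as an integrating mycobacterial expression vector that targets the L5 attachment site. In E. coli it replicates from a high-copy ColE1/pUC-type origin and is selected with apramycin through the aac(3)IV acetyltransferase gene. No mycobacterial replication origin is annotated. Instead, the plasmid carries the mycobacteriophage L5 integrase gene plus a flanking fragment of L5 sequence, which would allow site-specific insertion into the mycobacterial chromosome as a single stable copy.

The payload is the M. smegmatis open reading frame MSMEG_0339, about 1 kb. The annotation tool labelled it by homology to an M. tuberculosis protein, and the record does not state its function. It was inserted by ligation-independent cloning and fused at its C terminus, through a Gly-Ala linker, to the photoconvertible green-to-red fluorescent protein Dendra2 and a single FLAG epitope. The listed promoter is pmycTetO, a tetracycline-operator-controlled mycobacterial promoter. The two short "tight TRE" fragments flagged just upstream most likely reflect its tet operator sites rather than a mammalian promoter. A T7 promoter lies between these operators and the coding sequence, and a T7 terminator fragment follows the FLAG tag, so the same fusion can be produced in E. coli strains that supply T7 RNA polymerase, which is the stated purpose. The design therefore suits localization imaging or photoconversion tracking of the tagged protein, and FLAG-based detection or purification.
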