Features (pLannotate 1.2.2; 14 found; start..end, strand, type, name):
     15..32      +  promoter       tight TRE promoter (fragment): Tet-responsive promoter PTight, consisting of seven tet operator sequences followed by the minimal CMV promoter
     46..64      +  promoter       T7 promoter: promoter for bacteriophage T7 RNA polymerase
     80..1093    +  CDS            Y3520_MYCTU: Experimental evidence at protein level: Swiss-Prot protein existence level 1. From Mycobacterium tuberculosis (strain ATCC 25618 / H37Rv).
   1115..1801    +  CDS            Dendra2: Dendra2 is a photoconvertible green fluorescent protein published in 2006, derived from Dendronephthya sp.. It has high acid sensitivity.
   1841..1861    +  CDS            FLAG (fragment): FLAG® epitope tag, followed by an enterokinase cleavage site
   1870..1912    +  terminator     T7 terminator (fragment): transcription terminator for bacteriophage T7 RNA polymerase
   2118..2918    +  CDS            ApmR: aminoglycoside 3-N-acetyltransferase type IV ; aac(3)IV; confers resistance to apramycin (Paget and Davies, 1996)
   2985..3002    -  misc_feature   MCS (fragment): pBluescript multiple cloning site
   3043..3631    +  rep_origin     ori: high-copy-number ColE1/pMB1/pBR322/pUC origin of replication
   3799..3827    +  misc_feature   MCS (fragment): pUC18/19 multiple cloning site
   4387..5499    +  CDS            33: VINT_BPML5 - Also known as int. Protein inferred from homology: Swiss-Prot protein existence level 3. Integrase is necessary for integration of the phage into the host genome by site-specific recombination. From Mycobacterium phage L5 (Mycobacteriophage L5).
   5561..5665    -  CDS            32 (fragment): VG32_BPML5 - Protein predicted: Swiss-Prot protein existence level 4. From Mycobacterium phage L5 (Mycobacteriophage L5).
   5721..5825    +  CDS            Y4104_STRCO (fragment): Protein inferred from homology: Swiss-Prot protein existence level 3. From Streptomyces coelicolor (strain ATCC BAA-471 / A3(2) / M145).
   5883..8       +  promoter       tight TRE promoter (fragment) (across the origin): Tet-responsive promoter PTight, consisting of seven tet operator sequences followed by the minimal CMV promoter
>Addgene plasmid #159053 | pMSR:MSMEG_0339:Dendra | addgene full sequence | sequence record 315604 | Addgene NGS Result
TGATAGAGTTTGTCCTCCCTATCAGTGATAGATAGGCTTAAGGAGTAATACGACTCACTATAGGGAGAAG
GAGGCCATTATGCAGCTCGGATATTGGGCTGCGCAGCCGCCGAGCAACCATGCGGAGTTGGTGGCCGCGG
CCGAGGATGCCGGTTTCGACACCGTGTTCACCGCCGAGGCGTGGGGCTCGGATGCGTTCACGCCGCTGGC
CTGGTGGGGCCGTGAGACCAGCCGGCTGCGGCTGGGCACGTCGGTGGTGCAGATGTCGGCGCGCACTCCC
ACGGCGTGTGCCATGGCGTCGCTGACGCTGGACCATCTCTCGGGTGGCCGGCACATCCTGGGGCTGGGGG
TGTCCGGGCCGCAGGTCGTGGAGGGCTGGTACGGCCAGAAGTTTCCGAAACCGCTGGCGCGTACCCGCGA
GTACGTCGACATCATCCGGCAGGTGTGGGCCCGCGAGGCCCCGGTGACCAGCGACGGACCGCACTATCCG
CTACCGCTGGCCGGTGCGGGCACCACCGGACTCGGCAAGGCGCTCAAGCCCATCACGCATCCGCTGCGCG
CGGACATCCCGATCATGCTGGGCGCCGAAGGGCCCAGGAACGTCGCGCTGGCCGCCGAGATCTGCGACGG
CTGGCTGCCGATCTTCTACACGCCGCGCATGGCCGACACCTACAACGCGTGGCTCGACGAAGGTTTTGCC
AAGCCGGGTGCGCGTCGCACGCGCGAGACCTTCGAGATCTGCGCGACGGCCAACATCGTCATCACCGAGG
ACCGGGCCGCGGCGTTCGCGGCGATGAAGCCCTACCTCGCGCTGTACATGGGCGGTATGGGTGCCGAGGA
CACCAACTTCCACGCCGACGTCTACCGCCGCATGGGCTACGGCGAGGTCGTCGACGAGGTCACAAGGCTG
CTGCGCAGCAGAGGTAAAGAGGAAGCTGCACAAGCAATTCCCGACGAGGTCGTCGACGACGCCGCGATCG
TCGGCGACGTGGCCTACGTGCGTGAACAGATCAAGGTGTGGGAGGCCGCGGGCGTCACCACCATGGTCGT
CAATGCCCGCAGTCCCGAACACATCCACCAATTGACTTCACTGAAGCTTGGTGCGGCCGCGGGCAACACG
CCTGGCATCAATCTGATCAAGGAGGACATGCGTGTCAAGGTGCATATGGAGGGCAACGTGAACGGTCACG
CCTTCGTGATCGAGGGGGAGGGTAAGGGTAAGCCTTACGAAGGGACCCAGACCGCCAACCTCACCGTCAA
GGAGGGCGCCCCTCTCCCATTCTCGTACGATATCCTCACTACCGCGGTGCATTACGGGAACCGCGTGTTC
ACCAAGTACCCCGAGGATATCCCTGACTACTTCAAGCAGAGCTTCCCGGAGGGATACTCCTGGGAGCGGA
CGATGACCTTCGAAGACAAGGGTATCTGTACGATCCGCAGCGACATCTCGCTGGAAGGGGACTGTTTCTT
CCAGAACGTCCGTTTCAAGGGGACCAACTTTCCGCCGAACGGCCCGGTCATGCAGAAGAAGACCCTCAAG
TGGGAGCCGAGCACGGAGAAGCTGCACGTTCGGGACGGCCTCCTGGTCGGCAACATCAACATGGCGCTGC
TGCTGGAAGGCGGCGGCCACTACCTATGCGACTTCAAGACCACGTACAAAGCGAAGAAGGTCGTCCAGCT
GCCCGACGCGCACTTCGTGGACCACCGCATCGAAATCCTGGGGAACGATTCGGACTACAACAAGGTCAAG
TTGTACGAGCACGCTGTGGCACGCTATAGCCCGCTCCCGTCGCAGGTCTGGTTCGAAGGCGGCGGCGGGG
AGAACCTGTATTTCCAGGACTACAAGGACGACGACGACAAGTGATTTAAATAACCCCTTGGGGCCTCTAA
ACGGGTCTTGAGGGGTTTTTTGTTAACTAGCGTACGATCGAATTCCTGCAGCTCACGGTAACTGATGCCG
TATTTGCAGTACCAGCGTACGGCCCACAGAATGATGTCACGCTGAAAATGCCGGCCTTTGAATGGGTTCA
TGTGCAGCTCCATCAGCAAAAGGGGATGATAAGTTTATCACCACCGACTATTTGCAACAGTGCCGTTGAT
CGTGCTATGATCGACTGATGTCATCAGCGGTGGAGTGCAATGTCGTGCAATACGAATGGCGAAAAGCCGA
GCTCATCGGTCAGCTTCTCAACCTTGGGGTTACCCCCGGCGGTGTGCTGCTGGTCCACAGCTCCTTCCGT
AGCGTCCGGCCCCTCGAAGATGGGCCACTTGGACTGATCGAGGCCCTGCGTGCTACGCTGGGTCCGGGAG
GGACGCTCGTCATGCCCTCGTGGTCAGGTCTGGACGACGAGCCGTTCGATCCTGCCACGTCGCCCGTTAC
ACCGGACCTTGGAGTTGTCTCTGACACATTCTGGCGCCTGCCAAATGTAAAGCGCAGCGCCCATCCATTT
GCCTTTGCGGCAGCGGGGCCACAGGCAGAGCAGATCATCTCTGATCCATTGCCCCTGCCACCTTACTCGC
CTGCAAGCCCGGTCGCCCGTGTCCATGAACTCGATGGGCAGGTACTTCTCCTCGGCGTGGGACACGATGC
CAACACGACGCTGCATCTTGCCGAGTTGATGGCAAAGGTTCCCTATGGGGTGCCGAGACACTGCACCATT
CTTCAGGATGGCAAGTTGGTACGCGTCGATTATCTCGAGAATGACCACTGCTGTGAGCGCTTTGCCTTGG
CGGACAGGTGGCTCAAGGAGAAGAGCCTTCAGAAGGAAGGTCCAGTCGGTCATGCCTTTGCTCGGTTGAT
CCGCTCCCGCGACATTGTGGCGACAGCCCTGGGTCAACTGGGCCGAGATCCGTTGATCTTCCTGCATCCG
CCAGAGGCGGGATGCGAAGAATGCGATGCCGCTCGCCAGTCGATTGGCTGAGCTCATGAGCGGAGAACGA
GATGACGTTGGAGGGGCAAGGTCGCGCTGATTGCTGGGGCAACACGGGGGATCCACTAGTTCCATGAGCG
TCAGACCCCGTAGAAAAGATCAAAGGATCTTCTTGAGATCCTTTTTTTCTGCGCGTAATCTGCTGCTTGC
AAACAAAAAAACCACCGCTACCAGCGGTGGTTTGTTTGCCGGATCAAGAGCTACCAACTCTTTTTCCGAA
GGTAACTGGCTTCAGCAGAGCGCAGATACCAAATACTGTCCTTCTAGTGTAGCCGTAGTTAGGCCACCAC
TTCAAGAACTCTGTAGCACCGCCTACATACCTCGCTCTGCTAATCCTGTTACCAGTGGCTGCTGCCAGTG
GCGATAAGTCGTGTCTTACCGGGTTGGACTCAAGACGATAGTTACCGGATAAGGCGCAGCGGTCGGGCTG
AACGGGGGGTTCGTGCACACAGCCCAGCTTGGAGCGAACGACCTACACCGAACTGAGATACCTACAGCGT
GAGCTATGAGAAAGCGCCACGCTTCCCGAGGGGAGAAAGGCGGACAGGTATCCGGTAAGCGGCAGGGTCG
GAACAGGAGAGCGCACGAGGGAGCTTCCAGGGGGAAACGCCTGGTATCTTTATAGTCCTGTCGGGTTTCG
CCACCTCTGACTTGAGCGTCGATTTTTGTGATGCTCGTCAGGGGGGCGGAGCCTATGGAAAAACGCCAGC
AACGCGGCCTTTTTACGGTTCCTGGCCTTTTGCTGGCCTTTTGCTCACATGTTCTTTCCTGCGTTATCCC
CTGATTCTGTGGATAACCGTATTACCGCCTTTGAGTGAGCTGATACCGCTCGCCGCAGCCGAACGACCGA
GCGCAACGCGTGCGGCCGCGGTACCCGGGGATCCTCTAGAGTCGACCACCAAGGGCACCATCTCTGCTTG
GGCCACCCCGTTGGCCGCAGCCAGCTCGCTGAGAGCCGTGAACGACAGGGCGAACGCCAGCCCGCCGACG
GCGAGGGTTCCGACCGCTGCAACTCCCGGTGCAACCTTGTCCCGGTCTATTCTCTTCACTGCACCAGCTC
CAATCTGGTGTGAATGCCCCTCGTCTGTTCGCGCAGGCGGGGGGCTCTATTCGTTTGTCAGCATCGAAAG
TAGCCAGATCAGGGATGCGTTGCAACCGCGTATGCCCAGGTCAGAAGAGTCGCACAAGAGTTGCAGACCC
CTGGAAAGAAAAATGGCCAGAGGGCGAAAACACCCTCTGACCAGCGGAGCGGGCGACGGGAATCGAACCC
GCGTAGCTAGTTTGGAAGAATGGGTGTCTGCCGACCACATATGGGCCGGTCAAGATAGGTTTTTACCCCC
TCTCGGCTGCATCCTCTAAGTGGAAAGAAATTGCAGGTCGTAGAAGCGCGTTGAAGCCTGAGAGTTGCAC
AGGAGTTGCAACCCGGTAGCCTTGTTCACGACGAGAGGAGACCTAGTTGGCACGTCGCGGATGGGGATCG
CTGAAGACTCAGCGCAGCGGGAGGATCCAAGCCTCATACGTCAACCCGCAGGACGGTGTGAGGTACTACG
CGCTGCAGACCTACGACAACAAGATGGACGCCGAAGCCTGGCTCGCGGGCGAGAAGCGGCTCATCGAGAT
GGAGACCTGGACCCCTCCACAGGACCGGGCGAAGAAGGCAGCCGCCAGCGCCATCACGCTGGAGGAGTAC
ACCCGGAAGTGGCTCGTGGAGCGCGACCTCGCAGACGGCACCAGGGATCTGTACAGCGGGCACGCGGAGC
GCCGCATCTACCCGGTGCTAGGTGAAGTGGCGGTCACAGAGATGACGCCAGCTCTGGTGCGTGCGTGGTG
GGCCGGGATGGGTAGGAAGCACCCGACTGCCCGCCGGCATGCCTACAACGTCCTCCGGGCGGTGATGAAC
ACAGCGGTCGAGGACAAGCTGATCGCAGAGAACCCGTGCCGGATCGAGCAGAAGGCAGCCGATGAGCGCG
ACGTAGAGGCGCTGACGCCTGAGGAGCTGGACATCGTCGCCGCTGAGATCTTCGAGCACTACCGGATCGC
GGCATACATCCTGGCGTGGACGAGCCTCCGGTTCGGAGAGCTGATCGAGCTTCGCCGCAAGGACATCGTG
GACGACGGCATGACGATGAAGCTCCGGGTGCGCCGTGGCGCTTCCCGCGTGGGGAACAAGATCGTCGTTG
GCAACGCCAAGACCGTCCGGTCGAAGCGTCCTGTGACGGTTCCGCCTCACGTCGCGGAGATGATCCGAGC
GCACATGAAGGACCGTACGAAGATGAACAAGGGCCCCGAGGCATTCCTGGTGACCACGACGCAGGGCAAC
CGGCTGTCGAAGTCCGCGTTCACCAAGTCGCTGAAGCGTGGCTACGCCAAGATCGGTCGGCCGGAACTCC
GCATCCACGACCTCCGCGCTGTCGGCGCTACGTTCGCCGCTCAGGCAGGTGCGACGACCAAGGAGCTGAT
GGCCCGTCTCGGTCACACGACTCCTAGGATGGCGATGAAGTACCAGATGGCGTCTGAGGCCCGCGACGAG
GCTATCGCTGAGGCGATGTCCAAGCTGGCCAAGACCTCCTGAAACGCAAAAAGCCCCCCTCCCAAGGACA
CTGAGTCCTAAAGAGGGGGGTTTCTTGTCAGTACGCGAAGAACCACGCCTGGCCGCGAGCGCCAGCACCG
CCGCTCTGTGCGGAGACCTGGGCACCAGCCCCGCCGCCGCCAGGAGCATTGCCGTTCCCGCCAGAAATCT
AGACGGTGACCACAACGCGCCCGCTTTGATCGGGGACGTCGAAATATTGGATCGTCGGCACCGTCACGGC
CGTGGGAGGCGGCACGATCCGCGACGTGATGATCGGCCGCATCCCCACGGTGCTGCGCAGTGAGCTCTAC
GCCATCCCGGCGTTGATCTGTGCGTTCGCACGCACAGGCCCGGTGTGAGAAGGGTCTCTGACGAGCGGGA
GAACTCCCTATCAG
