>Addgene plasmid #159053 | pMSR:MSMEG_0339:Dendra | depositor partial sequence | sequence record 306995 | insert sequence
ATGCAGCTCGGATATTGGGCTGCGCAGCCGCCGAGCAACCATGCGGAGTTGGTGGCCGCGGCCGAGGATG
CCGGTTTCGACACCGTGTTCACCGCCGAGGCGTGGGGCTCGGATGCGTTCACGCCGCTGGCCTGGTGGGG
CCGTGAGACCAGCCGGCTGCGGCTGGGCACGTCGGTGGTGCAGATGTCGGCGCGCACTCCCACGGCGTGT
GCCATGGCGTCGCTGACGCTGGACCATCTCTCGGGTGGCCGGCACATCCTGGGGCTGGGGGTGTCCGGGC
CGCAGGTCGTGGAGGGCTGGTACGGCCAGAAGTTTCCGAAACCGCTGGCGCGTACCCGCGAGTACGTCGA
CATCATCCGGCAGGTGTGGGCCCGCGAGGCCCCGGTGACCAGCGACGGACCGCACTATCCGCTACCGCTG
GCCGGTGCGGGCACCACCGGACTCGGCAAGGCGCTCAAGCCCATCACGCATCCGCTGCGCGCGGACATCC
CGATCATGCTGGGCGCCGAAGGGCCCAGGAACGTCGCGCTGGCCGCCGAGATCTGCGACGGCTGGCTGCC
GATCTTCTACACGCCGCGCATGGCCGACACCTACAACGCGTGGCTCGACGAAGGTTTTGCCAAGCCGGGT
GCGCGTCGCACGCGCGAGACCTTCGAGATCTGCGCGACGGCCAACATCGTCATCACCGAGGACCGGGCCG
CGGCGTTCGCGGCGATGAAGCCCTACCTCGCGCTGTACATGGGCGGTATGGGTGCCGAGGACACCAACTT
CCACGCCGACGTCTACCGCCGCATGGGCTACGGCGAGGTCGTCGACGAGGTCACAAGGCTGCTGCGCAGC
AGAGGTAAAGAGGAAGCTGCACAAGCAATTCCCGACGAGGTCGTCGACGACGCCGCGATCGTCGGCGACG
TGGCCTACGTGCGTGAACAGATCAAGGTGTGGGAGGCCGCGGGCGTCACCACCATGGTCGTCAATGCCCG
CAGTCCCGAACACATCCACCAATTGACTTCACTG
